>Addgene plasmid #43573 | III-CGAG | depositor partial sequence | sequence record 58838 | III-CGAG sequence 426 bps
CGTCTCGGCTCACCCCAGAGCAGGTCGTGGCGATCGCAAGCCACGACGGAGGAAAGCAAGCCTTGGAAAC
AGTACAGAGGCTGTTGCCTGTGCTGTGCCAAGCGCACGGACTCACCCCAGAGCAGGTCGTGGCAATCGCG
AGCAATAACGGCGGAAAACAGGCTTTGGAAACGGTGCAGAGGCTCCTTCCAGTGCTGTGCCAAGCGCACG
GCCTCACCCCAGAGCAGGTCGTGGCAATCGCCTCCAACATTGGCGGGAAACAGGCACTCGAGACTGTCCA
GCGCCTGCTTCCCGTGCTGTGCCAAGCGCACGGATTAACCCCAGAGCAGGTCGTGGCAATCGCGAGCAAT
AACGGCGGAAAACAGGCTTTGGAAACGGTGCAGAGGCTCCTTCCAGTGCTGTGCCAAGCGCACGGACTCA
GAGACG
