>Addgene plasmid #43573 | III-CGAG | addgene partial sequence | sequence record 61613 | M13-F20 5'-TGTAAAACGACGGCCAGT-3'
GAATTGGGCCCTCTAGATGCATGCTCGAGCGGCCGCCAGTGTGATGGATATCTGCAGAATTCGCCCTTGC
CGTCCTAGCGCGTCTCGGCTCACCCCAGAGCAGGTCGTGGCGATCGCAAGCCACGACGGAGGAAAGCAAG
CCTTGGAAACAGTACAGAGGCTGTTGCCTGTGCTGTGCCAAGCGCACGGACTCACCCCAGAGCAGGTCGT
GGCAATCGCGAGCAATAACGGCGGAAAACAGGCTTTGGAAACGGTGCAGAGGCTCCTTCCAGTGCTGTGC
CAAGCGCACGGCCTCACCCCAGAGCAGGTCGTGGCAATCGCCTCCAACATTGGCGGGAAACAGGCACTCG
AGACTGTCCAGCGCCTGCTTCCCGTGCTGTGCCAAGCGCACGGATTAACCCCAGAGCAGGTCGTGGCAAT
CGCGAGCAATAACGGCGGAAAACAGGCTTTGGAAACGGTGCAGAGGCTCCTTCCAGTGCTGTGCCAAGCG
CACGGACTCAGAGACGTGGGCACAGGAAAGAAGGGCGAATTCCAGCACACTGGCGGCCGTTACTAGTGGA
TCCGAGCTCGGTACCAAGCTTGATGCATAGCTTGAGTATTCTATAGTGTCACCTAAATAGCTTGGCGTAA
TCATGGTCATAGCTGTTTCCTGTGTGAAATTGTTATCCGCTCACAATTCCACACAACATACGAGCCGGAA
GCATAAAGTGTAAAGCCTGGGGTGCCTAATGAGTGAGCTAACTCACATTAATTGCGTTGCGCTCACTGCC
CGCTTTCCAGTCGGGAAACCTGTCGTGCCAGCTGCATTAATGAATCGGCCAACGCGCGGGGAGAGGCGGT
TTGCGTATTGGGCGCTCTTCCGCTTCCTCGC
