[The description below was written by a language model from this plasmid's Addgene catalogue record.]
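Description:
III-CGAG is a bacterial cloning plasmid built on the commercial pCRII-TOPO backbone (about 4 kb without insert), into which a 426 bp synthetic fragment was introduced by TOPO cloning. It is a high-copy plasmid propagated in E. coli and carries both ampicillin and kanamycin resistance, so either or both antibiotics can be used for selection. The record lists T7 and M13-reverse as the flanking sequencing primer sites, consistent with the insert sitting in the standard TOPO cloning site of this backbone. No mammalian promoter, reporter or expression cassette is recorded, and no feature table is provided, so the plasmid is best regarded as a storage and amplification vehicle for its insert rather than an expression construct.

The insert is described only by its name and as synthetic; the record does not spell out its content. The associated work describes a TALEN genome-editing system for generating human stem cell-based disease models. In that context, the name and the insert size suggest a pre-assembled block of four TAL effector repeats, each roughly 100 bp, recognising the bases C, G, A and G, with "III" probably denoting the block's position in the final repeat array. This reading is an inference and is not stated in the catalogue fields. On that interpretation, the plasmid would be one member of a library of modular repeat units that are combined to build custom TALEN DNA-binding domains against chosen genomic targets. The record does not give the assembly scheme, the flanking restriction sites or the destination vectors.
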