Addgene plasmid #43573: III-CGAG
Depositing lab: Chad Cowan & Kiran Musunuru. Depositing organization: Harvard University. Publication: A TALEN Genome-Editing System for Generating Human Stem Cell-Based Disease Models. Ding Q, Lee YK, Schaefer EA, Peters DT, Veres A, Kim K, Kuperwasser N, Motola DL, Meissner TB, Hendriks WT, Trevisan M, Gupta RM, Moisan A, Banks E, Friesen M, Schinzel RT, Xia F, Tang A, Xia Y, Figueroa E, Wann A, Ahfeldt T, Daheron L, Zhang F, Rubin LL, Peng LF, Chung RT, Musunuru K, Cowan CA. Cell Stem Cell. 2012 Dec 12. pii: S1934-5909(12)00645-5. doi: 10.1016/j.stem.2012.11.011. PubMed 23246482.
Backbone
  Vector backbone: pCRII-TOPO
  Backbone manufacturer: Invitrogen
  Backbone size w/o insert (bp): 3973
  Vector type: Bacterial Cloning
Growth in bacteria
  Bacterial resistance: Ampicillin and Kanamycin, 100 & 50 μg/mL
  Growth temperature: 37°C
  Growth strain: Top10
  Copy number: High Copy
Gene/Insert
  Gene/Insert name: III-CGAG
  Species: Synthetic
  Insert size (bp): 426
  Cloning method: TOPO Cloning
  Sequencing primers: 5′ T7; 3′ M13-rev
Terms and licenses: Academic/Nonprofit Terms; Industry Terms: Not Available to Industry
How to cite: III-CGAG was a gift from Chad Cowan & Kiran Musunuru (Addgene plasmid # 43573 ; http://n2t.net/addgene:43573 ; RRID:Addgene_43573)
